Addgene plasmid #184341: pCMV10-3xFLAG-prs-MCP1
Purpose: Express yeast MCP1 in Expi293F cells
Depositing lab: Karin Reinisch. Depositing organization: Yale University. Publication: Structural and biochemical insights into lipid transport by VPS13 proteins. Adlakha J, Hong Z, Li P, Reinisch KM. J Cell Biol. 2022 Jun 6;221(5):e202202030. doi: 10.1083/jcb.202202030. Epub 2022 Mar 31. PubMed 35357422.
Backbone
  Vector backbone: pCMV10
  Backbone size w/o insert (bp): 6281
  Total vector size (bp): 7190
  Modifications to backbone: Digested with NotI and BamHI
  Vector type: Mammalian Expression
Growth in bacteria
  Bacterial resistance: Ampicillin, 100 μg/mL
  Growth temperature: 37°C
  Growth strain: DH5alpha
  Copy number: High Copy
Gene/Insert
  Gene/Insert name: Yeast MCP1 (alt name: MDM10 complementing protein 1)
  Species: S. cerevisiae (budding yeast)
  Insert size (bp): 909
  GenBank ID: NC_001147.6 YOR228C
  Entrez Gene: MCP1 (a.k.a. YOR228C)
  Promoter: CMV
  Tag / fusion protein: 3xFLAG-PreScission cleavage site (N terminal on backbone)
  Cloning method: Gibson Cloning
  Sequencing primers: 5′ aggggccccttgcggccgccATGATAAAGTTGCATGAAGTGCC; 3′ agggatgccacccgggatccctaattcacgtgcaacagc
Terms and licenses: Academic/Nonprofit Terms; Industry Terms: Not Available to Industry
How to cite: pCMV10-3xFLAG-prs-MCP1 was a gift from Karin Reinisch (Addgene plasmid # 184341 ; http://n2t.net/addgene:184341 ; RRID:Addgene_184341)
