[The description below was written by a language model from this plasmid's Addgene catalogue record and pLannotate feature annotations shown in this document.]
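Description:
pCMV10-3xFLAG-prs-MCP1 is a 7,190 bp mammalian expression plasmid built on the pCMV10 backbone for producing the budding yeast protein Mcp1 (MDM10 complementing protein 1, YOR228C) in Expi293F suspension cells. It is maintained in E. coli as a high-copy plasmid through a ColE1/pUC-type origin and selected with ampicillin via the β-lactamase gene. An f1 origin is also present, along with remnants of lac regulatory sequences and lacZα that are carried over from the backbone.

The expression cassette consists of the human cytomegalovirus immediate early enhancer and promoter driving an N-terminal 3xFLAG epitope, followed according to the catalogue entry by a PreScission protease cleavage site, and then the roughly 0.9 kb S. cerevisiae MCP1 coding sequence. The protease site itself is not annotated in the feature table, but a short gap between the tag and the MCP1 open reading frame is consistent with it. Transcripts are terminated by the human growth hormone polyadenylation signal. The insert was placed by Gibson assembly into backbone opened with NotI and BamHI. This arrangement allows anti-FLAG affinity capture of the fusion protein and subsequent removal of the tag by protease cleavage.

Downstream, an SV40 enhancer/early promoter drives a neomycin phosphotransferase gene ending in an SV40 polyadenylation signal, which could support G418 selection in mammalian cells. The adjacent ble and partial str annotations appear to be flanking sequence carried along with the resistance gene. Mcp1 is annotated as involved in mitochondrial lipid homeostasis, and the associated work concerns lipid transport by VPS13 proteins, so the plasmid most likely serves to produce recombinant Mcp1 for structural and biochemical studies.
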