Features (pLannotate 1.2.2; 22 found; start..end, strand, type, name):
      4..158     -  CDS            lacZα (fragment): LacZα fragment of β-galactosidase; lacZ fragment
    318..697     +  enhancer       CMV enhancer: human cytomegalovirus immediate early enhancer
    699..898     +  promoter       CMV promoter: human cytomegalovirus (CMV) immediate early promoter
    931..996     +  CDS            3xFLAG: three tandem FLAG® epitope tags, followed by an enterokinase cleavage site
   1033..1938    +  CDS            MCP1: MCP1_YEAST - Experimental evidence at protein level: Swiss-Prot protein existence level 1. Involved in mitochondrial lipid homeostasis. From Saccharomyces cerevisiae (strain ATCC 204508 / S288c) (Baker's yeast).
   1949..2571    +  polyA_signal   hGH poly(A) signal: human growth hormone polyadenylation signal
   2613..2910    +  promoter       SV40 promoter: SV40 enhancer and early promoter
   2964..3755    +  CDS            neo: KKA2_KLEPN - Also known as kan, nptII. Experimental evidence at protein level: Swiss-Prot protein existence level 1. Resistance to kanamycin, neomycin, paromomycin, ribostamycin, butirosin and gentamicin B. From Klebsiella pneumoniae.
   3779..4156    +  CDS            ble: BLE_KLEPN - Experimental evidence at protein level: Swiss-Prot protein existence level 1. Binding protein with a strong affinity to the bleomycin family of antibiotics. Binds to CL990; an antimitotic-antibiotic compound. From Klebsiella pneumoniae.
   4198..4257    +  CDS            str (fragment): STR_KLEPN - Protein inferred from homology: Swiss-Prot protein existence level 3. The aminoglycoside phosphotransferases achieve inactivation of their antibiotic substrates by phosphorylation. From Klebsiella pneumoniae.
   4280..4303    -  rep_origin     CloDF13 ori (fragment): Plasmids containing the CloDF13 (CDF) origin of replication can be propagated in E. coli cells that contain additional plasmids with compatible origins.
   4304..4387    +  CDS            large T antigen (fragment): large T antigen from SV40 (simian virus 40)
   4410..4544    +  polyA_signal   SV40 poly(A) signal: SV40 polyadenylation signal
   4550..4568    -  promoter       T7 promoter: promoter for bacteriophage T7 RNA polymerase
   4606..4622    -  protein_bind   lac operator: The lac repressor binds to the lac operator to inhibit transcription in E. coli. This inhibition can be relieved by adding lactose or isopropyl-β-D-thiogalactopyranoside (IPTG). lac repressor encoded by lacI
   4630..4660    -  promoter       lac promoter: promoter for the E. coli lac operon
   4675..4696    -  protein_bind   CAP binding site: CAP binding activates transcription in the presence of cAMP. E. coli catabolite activator protein
   4709..4801    -  CDS            lacI (fragment): lac repressor; lacI; The lac repressor binds to the lac operator to inhibit transcription in E. coli. This inhibition can be relieved by adding lactose or isopropyl-β-D-thiogalactopyranoside (IPTG).
   4984..5572    -  rep_origin     ori: high-copy-number ColE1/pMB1/pBR322/pUC origin of replication
   5743..6603    -  CDS            AmpR: β-lactamase; bla; confers resistance to ampicillin, carbenicillin, and related antibiotics
   6604..6708    -  promoter       AmpR promoter: bla
   6735..7163    +  rep_origin     f1 ori (sequence partly withheld): f1 bacteriophage origin of replication; arrow indicates direction of (+) strand synthesis
>Addgene plasmid #184341 | pCMV10-3xFLAG-prs-MCP1 | addgene full sequence | sequence record 365404 | Addgene NGS Result
CCATTCGCCATTCAGGCTGCGCAACTGTTGGGAAGGGCGATCGGTGCGGGCCTCTTCGCTATTACGCCAG
CTGGCGAAAGGGGGATGTGCTGCAAGGCGATTAAGTTGGGTAACGCCAGGGTTTTCCCAGTCACGACGTT
GTAAAACGACGGCCAGTGCCAAGCTGATCTATACATTGAATCAATATTGGCAATTAGCCATATTAGTCAT
TGGTTATATAGCATAAATCAATATTGGCTATTGGCCATTGCATACGTTGTATCTATATCATAATATGTAC
ATTTATATTGGCTCATGTCCAATATGACCGCCATGTTGACATTGATTATTGACTAGTTATTAATAGTAAT
CAATTACGGGGTCATTAGTTCATAGCCCATATATGGAGTTCCGCGTTACATAACTTACGGTAAATGGCCC
GCCTGGCTGACCGCCCAACGACCCCCGCCCATTGACGTCAATAATGACGTATGTTCCCATAGTAACGCCA
ATAGGGACTTTCCATTGACGTCAATGGGTGGAGTATTTACGGTAAACTGCCCACTTGGCAGTACATCAAG
TGTATCATATGCCAAGTCCGCCCCCTATTGACGTCAATGACGGTAAATGGCCCGCCTGGCATTATGCCCA
GTACATGACCTTACGGGACTTTCCTACTTGGCAGTACATCTACGTATTAGTCATCGCTATTACCATGGTG
ATGCGGTTTTGGCAGTACACCAATGGGCGTGGATAGCGGTTTGACTCACGGGGATTTCCAAGTCTCCACC
CCATTGACGTCAATGGGAGTTTGTTTTGGCACCAAAATCAACGGGACTTTCCAAAATGTCGTAATAACCC
CGCCCCGTTGACGCAAATGGGCGGTAGGCGTGTACGGTGGGAGGTCTATATAAGCAGAGCTCGTTTAGTG
AACCGTCAGAATTAACCATGGACTACAAAGACCATGACGGTGATTATAAAGATCATGACATCGATTACAA
GGATGACGATGACAAGCTGGAAGTTCTGTTCCAGGGGCCCCTTGCGGCCGCCATGATAAAGTTGCATGAA
GTGCCTCCAGAACCAGTAGACCCTGCTAGTCTCCCTCATGATGTTAATGCACATAGCCCCGAAGGAGATG
GTAATCCTGATAAGAGGAAAAAAATATTTGGCATTCCGTATCCTTTTTCCAGGAGTTCATGTCGGAGATT
CCTTTGGAACTGTCAAAAGATTTCGGTACTGCCCATGGCATTGTATTTCCCACTACATGCAGCAAATACA
TTAATCACGCCGGCAGTATCACCTGATTCTGCTCCTGACGACGTTTTAATGATGGTGAGAGAGATTTTAC
CGTCCATAACTACCAAGCTGTTAGTTGCGGGTATTACTCTTCATGTTTCTGCTGGTGTCTTGCTCCGAAT
CGTGAACAACTGGAACAAGCCAAGAAGAAATAGACATCGACATTTAAAGATATCGGCCGAACAAGATCTA
TCCCAAGATTCGATTGGTTTAACTGGTGGAATTTCTGGCTATTTATTTGGATTGTATAAGACCTTCCGCA
TTCCTCCACAAGTGATTAGTGGATACATCCTTGTTCCCGTCCTGATATACCACTTATTAATTATGAAATG
GGTGCCGAATTCCATCTCTACTGAGGTGGATTTCGCCTCTATAAAGCAATTACTATCTAGCAAGAACAGG
TGGTGGAAATGGCTTGGAGGCCTGGTGCCGTTAGCTATTCTCCTCGAGTCAGGTGTATATCATATAGGTT
CGGGGCTCTGCCGTTATTTCGGTGTTAGAAAAATGACTAGCAGGAAAAAATGGTCCACAGCTATCAATCT
ATTAACACTCGTTGGGTTCGTTTCTCTGATTAGATTGATGAAAGAGGATTCTACGAAACTGGGTCCCAAC
CAATTCGAAAGCATTTTCAAAAAGATCCGGTTGCTGTTGCACGTGAATTAGGGATCCCGGGTGGCATCCC
TGTGACCCCTCCCCAGTGCCTCTCCTGGCCCTGGAAGTTGCCACTCCAGTGCCCACCAGCCTTGTCCTAA
TAAAATTAAGTTGCATCATTTTGTCTGACTAGGTGTCCTTCTATAATATTATGGGGTGGAGGGGGGTGGT
ATGGAGCAAGGGGCAAGTTGGGAAGACAACCTGTAGGGCCTGCGGGGTCTATTGGGAACCAAGCTGGAGT
GCAGTGGCACAATCTTGGCTCACTGCAATCTCCGCCTCCTGGGTTCAAGCGATTCTCCTGCCTCAGCCTC
CCGAGTTGTTGGGATTCCAGGCATGCATGACCAGGCTCAGCTAATTTTTGTTTTTTTGGTAGAGACGGGG
TTTCACCATATTGGCCAGGCTGGTCTCCAACTCCTAATCTCAGGTGATCTACCCACCTTGGCCTCCCAAA
TTGCTGGGATTACAGGCGTGAACCACTGCTCCCTTCCCTGTCCTTCTGATTTTAAAATAACTATACCAGC
AGGAGGACGTCCAGACACAGCATAGGCTACCTGGCCATGCCCAACCGGTGGGACATTTGAGTTGCTTGCT
TGGCACTGTCCTCTCATGCGTTGGGTCCACTCAGTAGATGCCTGTTGAATTGGGTACGCGGCCAGCTTGG
CTGTGGAATGTGTGTCAGTTAGGGTGTGGAAAGTCCCCAGGCTCCCCAGCAGGCAGAAGTATGCAAAGCA
TGCATCTCAATTAGTCAGCAACCAGGTGTGGAAAGTCCCCAGGCTCCCCAGCAGGCAGAAGTATGCAAAG
CATGCATCTCAATTAGTCAGCAACCATAGTCCCGCCCCTAACTCCGCCCATCCCGCCCCTAACTCCGCCC
AGTTCCGCCCATTCTCCGCCCCATGGCTGACTAATTTTTTTTATTTATGCAGAGGCCGAGGCCGCCTCGG
CCTCTGAGCTATTCCAGAAGTAGTGAGGAGGCTTTTTTGGAGGAATTGATCAGCTTGGGATCTGATCAAG
AGACAGGATGAGGATCGTTTCGCATGATTGAACAAGATGGATTGCACGCAGGTTCTCCGGCCGCTTGGGT
GGAGAGGCTATTCGGCTATGACTGGGCACAACAGACAATCGGCTGCTCTGATGCCGCCGTGTTCCGGCTG
TCAGCGCAGGGGCGCCCGGTTCTTTTTGTCAAGACCGACCTGTCCGGTGCCCTGAATGAACTGCAGGACG
AGGCAGCGCGGCTATCGTGGCTGGCCACGACGGGCGTTCCTTGCGCAGCTGTGCTCGACGTTGTCACTGA
AGCGGGAAGGGACTGGCTGCTATTGGGCGAAGTGCCGGGGCAGGATCTCCTGTCATCTCACCTTGCTCCT
GCCGAGAAAGTATCCATCATGGCTGATGCAATGCGGCGGCTGCATACGCTTGATCCGGCTACCTGCCCAT
TCGACCACCAAGCGAAACATCGCATCGAGCGAGCACGTACTCGGATGGAAGCCGGTCTTGTCGATCAGGA
TGATCTGGACGAAGAGCATCAGGGGCTCGCGCCAGCCGAACTGTTCGCCAGGCTCAAGGCGCGCATGCCC
GACGGCGAGGATCTCGTCGTGACCCATGGCGATGCCTGCTTGCCGAATATCATGGTGGAAAATGGCCGCT
TTTCTGGATTCATCGACTGTGGCCGGCTGGGTGTGGCGGACCGCTATCAGGACATAGCGTTGGCTACCCG
TGATATTGCTGAAGAGCTTGGCGGCGAATGGGCTGACCGCTTCCTCGTGCTTTACGGTATCGCCGCTCCC
GATTCGCAGCGCATCGCCTTCTATCGCCTTCTTGACGAGTTCTTCTGAGCGGGACTCTGGGGTTCGAAAT
GACCGACCAAGCGACGCCCAACCTGCCATCACGAGATTTCGATTCCACCGCCGCCTTCTATGAAAGGTTG
GGCTTCGGAATCGTTTTCCGGGACGCCGGCTGGATGATCCTCCAGCGCGGGGATCTCATGCTGGAGTTCT
TCGCCCACCCCGGGCTCGATCCCCTCGCGAGTTGGTTCAGCTGCTGCCTGAGGCTGGACGACCTCGCGGA
GTTCTACCGGCAGTGCAAATCCGTCGGCATCCAGGAAACCAGCAGCGGCTATCCGCGCATCCATGCCCCC
GAACTGCAGGAGTGGGGAGGCACGATGGCCGCTTTGGTCGACCCGGACGGGACGCTCCTGCGCCTGATAC
AGAACGAATTGCTTGCAGGCATCTCATGAGTGTGTCTTCCCGTTTTCCGCCTGAGGTCACTGCGTGGATG
GAGCGCTGGCGCCTGCTGCGCGACGGCGAGCTGCTCACCACCCACTCGCCAAGCTGGAACCGTAAAAAGG
CCGCGTTGCTGGCGTTTTTCCATAGGCTCCGCCGATCATAATCAGCCATACCACATTTGTAGAGGTTTTA
CTTGCTTTAAAAAACCTCCCACACCTCCCCCTGAACCTGAAACATAAAATGAATGCAATTGTTGTTGTTA
ACTTGTTTATTGCAGCTTATAATGGTTACAAATAAAGCAATAGCATCACAAATTTCACAAATAAAGCATT
TTTTTCACTGCATTCTAGTTGTGGTTTGTCCAAACTCATCAATGTATCTTATCATGTCTGGATCAATTCC
CTATAGTGAGTCGTATTAAATTCGTAATCATGTCATAGCTGTTTCCTGTGTGAAATTGTTATCCGCTCAC
AATTCCACACAACATACGAGCCGGAAGCATAAAGTGTAAAGCCTGGGGTGCCTAATGAGTGAGCTAACTC
ACATTAATTGCGTTGCGCTCACTGCCCGCTTTCCAGTCGGGAAACCTGTCGTGCCAGCTGCATTAATGAA
TCGGCCAACGCGCGGGGAGAGGCGGTTTGCGTATTGGGCGCTCTTCCGCTTCCTCGCTCACTGACTCGCT
GCGCTCGGTCGTTCGGCTGCGGCGAGCGGTATCAGCTCACTCAAAGGCGGTAATACGGTTATCCACAGAA
TCAGGGGATAACGCAGGAAAGAACATGTGAGCAAAAGGCCAGCAAAAGGCCAGGAACCGTAAAAAGGCCG
CGTTGCTGGCGTTTTTCCATAGGCTCCGCCCCCCTGACGAGCATCACAAAAATCGACGCTCAAGTCAGAG
GTGGCGAAACCCGACAGGACTATAAAGATACCAGGCGTTTCCCCCTGGAAGCTCCCTCGTGCGCTCTCCT
GTTCCGACCCTGCCGCTTACCGGATACCTGTCCGCCTTTCTCCCTTCGGGAAGCGTGGCGCTTTCTCATA
GCTCACGCTGTAGGTATCTCAGTTCGGTGTAGGTCGTTCGCTCCAAGCTGGGCTGTGTGCACGAACCCCC
CGTTCAGCCCGACCGCTGCGCCTTATCCGGTAACTATCGTCTTGAGTCCAACCCGGTAAGACACGACTTA
TCGCCACTGGCAGCAGCCACTGGTAACAGGATTAGCAGAGCGAGGTATGTAGGCGGTGCTACAGAGTTCT
TGAAGTGGTGGCCTAACTACGGCTACACTAGAAGAACAGTATTTGGTATCTGCGCTCTGCTGAAGCCAGT
TACCTTCGGAAAAAGAGTTGGTAGCTCTTGATCCGGCAAACAAACCACCGCTGGTAGCGGTGGTTTTTTT
GTTTGCAAGCAGCAGATTACGCGCAGAAAAAAAGGATCTCAAGAAGATCCTTTGATCTTTTCTACGGGGT
CTGACGCTCAGTGGAACGAAAACTCACGTTAAGGGATTTTGGTCATGAGATTATCAAAAAGGATCTTCAC
CTAGATCCTTTTAAATTAAAAATGAAGTTTTAAATCAATCTAAAGTATATATGAGTAAACTTGGTCTGAC
AGTTACCAATGCTTAATCAGTGAGGCACCTATCTCAGCGATCTGTCTATTTCGTTCATCCATAGTTGCCT
GACTCCCCGTCGTGTAGATAACTACGATACGGGAGGGCTTACCATCTGGCCCCAGTGCTGCAATGATACC
GCGAGACCCACGCTCACCGGCTCCAGATTTATCAGCAATAAACCAGCCAGCCGGAAGGGCCGAGCGCAGA
AGTGGTCCTGCAACTTTATCCGCCTCCATCCAGTCTATTAATTGTTGCCGGGAAGCTAGAGTAAGTAGTT
CGCCAGTTAATAGTTTGCGCAACGTTGTTGCCATTGCTACAGGCATCGTGGTGTCACGCTCGTCGTTTGG
TATGGCTTCATTCAGCTCCGGTTCCCAACGATCAAGGCGAGTTACATGATCCCCCATGTTGTGCAAAAAA
GCGGTTAGCTCCTTCGGTCCTCCGATCGTTGTCAGAAGTAAGTTGGCCGCAGTGTTATCACTCATGGTTA
TGGCAGCACTGCATAATTCTCTTACTGTCATGCCATCCGTAAGATGCTTTTCTGTGACTGGTGAGTACTC
AACCAAGTCATTCTGAGAATAGTGTATGCGGCGACCGAGTTGCTCTTGCCCGGCGTCAATACGGGATAAT
ACCGCGCCACATAGCAGAACTTTAAAAGTGCTCATCATTGGAAAACGTTCTTCGGGGCGAAAACTCTCAA
GGATCTTACCGCTGTTGAGATCCAGTTCGATGTAACCCACTCGTGCACCCAACTGATCTTCAGCATCTTT
TACTTTCACCAGCGTTTCTGGGTGAGCAAAAACAGGAAGGCAAAATGCCGCAAAAAAGGGAATAAGGGCG
ACACGGAAATGTTGAATACTCATACTCTTCCTTTTTCAATATTATTGAAGCATTTATCAGGGTTATTGTC
TCATGAGCGGATACATATTTGAATGTATTTAGAAAAATAAACAAATAGGGGTTCCGCGCACATTTCCCCG
AAAAGTGCCACCTG
[124 nt withheld, positions 6735-6858]
C
[91 nt withheld, positions 6860-6950]
A
[49 nt withheld, positions 6952-7000]
CCTTTGACGTTGGAGTCCACGTTCTTT
[37 nt withheld, positions 7028-7064]
ACCCTATCTCGGTCTATTCTTTTGATTTATAAGGGATTTTGCCGATTTCGGCCTATTGGTTAAAAAATGA
GCTGATTTAACAAAAATTTAACGCGAATTTTAACAAAATATTAACGCTTACAATTT
